>Addgene plasmid #217090 | pMV-S2_DM | addgene full sequence | sequence record 442188 | Addgene NGS Result
AAAAATAAACAAATAGGGGTTCCGCGCACATTTCCCCGAAAAGTGCCACCTGACGTCTAAGAAACCATTA
TTATCATGACATTAACCTATAAAAATAGGCGTATCACGAGGCCCTTTCGTTGTAAAACGACGGCCAGTCG
AACCACGCAATGCGTCTCGATCCGCAGTGTCTTGCGTCTCTAAGCTTTACAGTTTGTCAAGAAATTGTTT
GCACAATGAAAATAAATTGTATTTTCTGCCTTTCAATGCAAAATTAAGGGCTTTTTGTTTACCTTATGGA
TTTTTTTTAATTTACATTTATTTGTTTATATGTTTTTTATCAATATGTAAAAAAATAATAACAAAACTAT
TAACAATGAACGAGAAAAACAACTAAATCCAAGTTTGCACAGATTTGACACTGTCAAGAAATTGTTTGCA
CACTTTTCTTTTGTTTTCTATTTTGCTCCTATTCCGAGGAATTTCGATAATCAAACGGTACATAATCGTC
ATTTACGCTTTATGCGTTGTGTGGGTGGCCGATTTATATGCATTTGGTTGTGAAATTTGCCAAAGTGATC
ATTGTTCCAGTTAGTTTTGTGAAATTTAGAAACCGGTGCTAGCAATTCTACCGGGTAGGGGAGGCGCTTT
TCCCAAGGCAGTCTGGAGCATGCGCTTTAGCAGCCCCGCTGGGCACTTGGCGCTACACAAGTGGCCTCTG
GCCTCGCACACATTCCACATCCACCGGTAGGCGCCAACCGGCTCCGTTCTTTGGTGGCCCCTTCGCGCCA
CCTTCTACTCCTCCCCTAGTCAGGAAGTTCCCCCCCGCCCCGCAGCTCGCGTCGTGCAGGACGTGACAAA
TGGAAGTAGCACGTCTCACTAGTCTCGTGCAGATGGACAGCACCGCTGAGCAATGGAAGCGGGTAGGCCT
TTGGGGCAGCGGCCAATAGCAGCTTTGCTCCTTCGCTTTCTGGGCTCAGAGGCTGGGAAGGGGTGGGTCC
GGGGGCGGGCTCAGGGGCGGGCTCAGGGGCGGGGCGGGCGCCCGAAGGTCCTCCGGAGGCCCGGCATTCT
GCACGCTTCAAAAGCGCACGTCTGCCGCGCTGTTCTCCTCTTCCTCATCTCCGGGCCTTTCGACCTGCAG
CCAACGCCACCATGGGGACCGAGTACAAGCCCACGGTGCGCCTCGCCACCCGCGACGACGTCCCCCGGGC
CGTACGCACCCTCGCCGCCGCGTTCGCCGACTACCCCGCCACGCGCCACACCGTCGACCCGGACCGCCAC
ATCGAGCGGGTCACCGAGCTGCAAGAACTCTTCCTCACGCGCGTCGGGCTCGACATCGGCAAGGTGTGGG
TCGCGGACGACGGCGCCGCGGTGGCGGTCTGGACCACGCCGGAGAGCGTCGAAGCGGGGGCGGTGTTCGC
CGAGATCGGCCCGCGCATGGCCGAGTTGAGCGGTTCCCGGCTGGCCGCGCAGCAACAGATGGAAGGCCTC
CTGGCGCCGCACCGGCCCAAGGAGCCCGCGTGGTTCCTGGCCACCGTCGGCGTCTCGCCCGACCACCAGG
GCAAGGGTCTGGGCAGCGCCGTCGTGCTCCCCGGAGTGGAGGCGGCCGAGCGCGCCGGGGTGCCCGCCTT
CCTGGAGACCTCCGCGCCCCGCAACCTCCCCTTCTACGAGCGGCTCGGCTTCACCGTCACCGCCGACGTC
GAGGTGCCCGAAGGACCGCGCACCTGGTGCATGACCCGCAAGCCCGGTGCCATCGATGCCACTAACTTCT
CCCTGTTGAAACAAGCAGGGGATGTCGAAGAGAATCCCGGGCCAATGGTGAGCAAGGGCGAGGAGCTGTT
CACCGGGGTGGTGCCCATCCTGGTCGAGCTGGACGGCGACGTAAACGGCCACAAGTTCAGCGTGTCCGGC
GAGGGCGAGGGCGATGCCACCTACGGCAAGCTGACCCTGAAGTTCATCTGCACCACCGGCAAGCTGCCCG
TGCCCTGGCCCACCCTCGTGACCACCCTGACCTACGGCGTGCAGTGCTTCAGCCGCTACCCCGACCACAT
GAAGCAGCACGACTTCTTCAAGTCCGCCATGCCCGAAGGCTACGTCCAGGAGCGCACCATCTTCTTCAAG
GACGACGGCAACTACAAGACCCGCGCCGAGGTGAAGTTCGAGGGCGACACCCTGGTGAACCGCATCGAGC
TGAAGGGCATCGACTTCAAGGAGGACGGCAACATCCTGGGGCACAAGCTGGAGTACAACTACAACAGCCA
CAACGTCTATATCATGGCCGACAAGCAGAAGAACGGCATCAAGGTGAACTTCAAGATCCGCCACAACATC
GAGGACGGCAGCGTGCAGCTCGCCGACCACTACCAGCAGAACACCCCCATCGGCGACGGCCCCGTGCTGC
TGCCCGACAACCACTACCTGAGCACCCAGTCCGCCCTGAGCAAAGACCCCAACGAGAAGCGCGATCACAT
GGTCCTGCTGGAGTTCGTGACCGCCGCCGGGATCACTCTCGGCATGGACGAGCTGTACAAGTAATTAATT
AAGCTCGCTGATCAGCCTCGACTGTGCCTTCTAGTTGCCAGCCATCTGTTGTTTGCCCCTCCCCCGTGCC
TTCCTTGACCCTGGAAGGTGCCACTCCCACTGTCCTTTCCTAATAAAATGAGGAAATTGCATCGCATTGT
CTGAGTAGGTGTCATTCTATTCTGGGGGGTGGGGTGGGGCAGGACAGCAAGGGGGAGGATTGGGAAGACA
ATAGCAGGCATGCTGGGGATGCGGTGGGCTCTATGGCTTCTGAGGCGCGCCCTCGAGAAAAAACGTCTAC
AATATGTTATTAATGCTAAGGGTATGCATACAAAGTATTAGAATTACCTCAAGTTATTATAATTTGTTAT
AAACTATAAGTCTAAGATAGCTTAAGTACTTTGTGCAAACAATTTCTTGACAGTGTCAAATCTGTGCAAA
CTTGGATTTAGTTGTTTTTCTCGTTCATTGTTAATAGTTTTGTTATTATTTTTTTACATATTGATAAAAA
AACATATGAATAAATAGATATTAATAAAAAAAATTCATGAATTTTAATAAAAGGCCTTTATATTTTTGCA
TTGAAAGTCAAAAATACAATTTATTTTCATTGTGCAAACAATTTCTTGACAAACTGTAGGGCCCAGAGAC
GGAGTCACTGCCAACCGAGACGGTCATAGCTGTTTCCTGTGTGCCGCTTCCTCGCTCACTGACTCGCTGC
GCTCGGTCGTTCGGCTGCGGCGAGCGGTATCAGCTCACTCAAAGGCGGTAATACGGTTACCCACAGAATC
AGGGGATAACGCAGGAAAGAACATGTGAGCAAAAGGCCAGCAAAAGGCCAGGAACCGTAAAAAGGCCGCG
TTGCTGGCGTTTTTCCATAGGCTCCGCCCCCCTGACGAGCATCACAAAAATCGACGCTCAAGTCAGAGGT
GGCGAAACCCGACAGGACTATAAAGATACCAGGCGTTTCCCCCTGGAAGCTCCCTCGTGCGCTCTCCTGT
TCCGACCCTGCCGCTTACCGGATACCTGTCCGCCTTTCTCCCTTCGGGAAGCGTGGCGCTTTCTCATAGC
TCACGCTGTAGGTATCTCAGTTCGGTGTAGGTCGTTCGCTCCAAGCTGGGCTGTGTGCACGAACCCCCCG
TTCAGCCCGACCGCTGCGCCTTATCCGGTAACTATCGTCTTGAGTCCAACCCGGTAAGACACGACTTATC
GCCACTGGCAGCAGCCACTGGTAACAGGATTAGCAGAGCGAGGTATGTAGGCGGTGCTACAGAGTTCTTG
AAGTGGTGGCCTAACTACGGCTACACTAGAAGAACAGTATTTGGTATCTGCGCTCTGCTGAAGCCAGTTA
CCTTCGGAAAAAGAGTTGGTAGCTCTTGATCCGGCAAACAAACCACCGCTGGTAGCGGTGGTTTTTTTGT
TTGCAAGCAGCAGATTACGCGCAGAAAAAAAGGATCTCAAGAAGATCCTTTGATCTTTTCTACGGGGTCT
GACGCTCAGTGGAACGAAAACTCACGTTAAGGGATTTTGGTCATGAGATTATCAAAAAGGATCTTCACCT
AGATCCTTTTAAATTAAAAATGAAGTTTTAAATCAATCTAAAGTATATATGAGTAAACTTGGTCTGACAG
TTACCAATGCTTAATCAGTGAGGCACCTATCTCAGCGATCTGTCTCTTTCGTTCATCCATAGTTGCCTGA
CTCCCCGTCGTGTAGATAACTACGATACGGGAGGGCTTACCATCTGGCCCCAGTGCTGCAATAATACCGC
GGGACCCACGCTCACCGGCTCCAGATTTATCAGCAATAAACCAGCCAGCCGGAAGGGCCGAGCGCAGAAG
TGGTCCTGCAACTTTATCCGCCTCCATCCAGTCTATTAATTGTTGCCGGGAAGCTAGAGTAAGTAGTTCG
CCAGTTAATAGTTTGCGCAACGTTGTTGCCATCGCTACAGGCATCGTGGTATCACGCTCGTCGTTTGGTA
TGGCTTCATTCAGCTCCGGTTCCCAACGATCAAGGCGAGTTACATGATCCCCCATGTTGCGCAAAAAAGC
GGTTAGCTCCTTCGGTCCTCCGATCGTTGTCAGAAGTAAGTTGGCCGCCGTGTTATCACTCATGGTTATG
GCAGCACTACATAATTCTCTTACTGTCATGCCATCCGTAAGATGCTTTTCTGTGACTGGTGAGTACTCAA
CCAAGTCATTCTGAGAATAGTGTATGCGGCGACCGAGTTGCTCTTGCCCGGCGTCAATACGGGATAATAC
CGCGCCACATAGCAGAACTTTAAAAGTGCTCATCATTGGAAAACGTTCTTCGGGGCGAAAACTCTCAAGG
ATCTTACCGCTGTTGAGATCCAGTTCGATGTAACCCACTCGTGCACCCAACTGATCTTCAGCATCTTTTA
CTTTCACCAGCGTTTCTGGGTGAGCAAAAACAGGAAGGCAAAATGCCGCAAAAAAGGGAATAAGGGCGAC
ACGGAAATGTTGAATACTCATACTCTTCCTTTTTCAATATTATTGAAGCATTTATCAGGGTTATTGTCTC
ATGAGCGGATACATATTTGAATGTATTTAG
Features (pLannotate 1.2.2; 8 found; start..end, strand, type, name):
    118..138     -  CDS            lacZα (fragment): LacZα fragment of β-galactosidase; lacZ fragment
    613..1112    +  promoter       PGK promoter: mouse phosphoglycerate kinase 1 promoter
   1137..1731    +  CDS            PuroR (fragment): puromycin N-acetyltransferase; pac from Streptomyces alboniger; confers resistance to puromycin
   1795..2514    +  CDS            EGFP: the original enhanced GFP (Yang et al., 1996) mammalian codon-optimized
   2542..2766    +  polyA_signal   bGH poly(A) signal: bovine growth hormone polyadenylation signal
   3372..3960    -  rep_origin     ori: high-copy-number ColE1/pMB1/pBR322/pUC origin of replication
   4131..4991    -  CDS            AmpR: β-lactamase; bla; confers resistance to ampicillin, carbenicillin, and related antibiotics
   4992..26      -  promoter       AmpR promoter (across the origin): bla
