[The description below was written by a language model from this plasmid's Addgene catalogue record and pLannotate feature annotations shown in this document.]
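Description:
pMV-S2_DM is a 5,070-nt transposon donor plasmid built on the pMV backbone and catalogued as a mammalian expression vector. It carries the terminal inverted repeats (TIRs) of the S2_DM DNA transposon, listed as a synthetic insert. In bacteria it is maintained as a high-copy plasmid through a ColE1/pUC-type origin of replication and is selected with ampicillin via the β-lactamase gene and its native promoter. A short remnant of lacZα is also detected, most likely a leftover of the cloning backbone.

The annotated payload is a selection and reporter cassette. A mouse PGK promoter drives a puromycin N-acetyltransferase coding sequence, annotated as a fragment, followed closely by EGFP and a bovine growth hormone polyadenylation signal. The short gap between PuroR and EGFP suggests the two are expressed from one transcript through a linker or self-cleaving peptide, but no such element is annotated, so this remains an inference. The TIRs themselves were not recognised by the automated annotation. They presumably lie in the unannotated regions on either side of the cassette, as a donor design requires, although the record does not give their positions or the cloning sites used.

No transposase gene is annotated on this plasmid, so the enzyme would have to come from a separate source. It would excise the TIR-flanked cassette and integrate it into the host genome, and puromycin resistance and green fluorescence would then mark stable integration. The plasmid comes from a survey of DNA transposon activity in human cells aimed at expanding genome engineering tools, and it serves as the donor for testing or using S2_DM transposition.
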