Addgene plasmid #217090: pMV-S2_DM
Purpose: Donor plasmid of S2_DM Transposon
Depositing lab: Haoyi Wang. Depositing organization: Institute of Zoology, Chinese Academy of Sciences. Publication: Heterologous survey of 130 DNA transposons in human cells highlights their functional divergence and expands the genome engineering toolbox. Zhang T, Tan S, Tang N, Li Y, Zhang C, Sun J, Guo Y, Gao H, Cai Y, Sun W, Wang C, Fu L, Ma H, Wu Y, Hu X, Zhang X, Gee P, Yan W, Zhao Y, Chen Q, Guo B, Wang H, Zhang YE. Cell. 2024 Jul 11;187(14):3741-3760.e30. doi: 10.1016/j.cell.2024.05.007. Epub 2024 Jun 5. PubMed 38843831.
Backbone
  Vector backbone: pMV
  Vector type: Mammalian Expression
Growth in bacteria
  Bacterial resistance: Ampicillin, 100 μg/mL
  Growth temperature: 37°C
  Growth strain: DH5alpha
  Copy number: High Copy
Gene/Insert
  Gene/Insert name: TIRs of S2_DM transposon (alt name: S2_DM)
  Species: Synthetic
  Cloning method: Restriction Enzyme; 5′ cloning site Unknown (unknown if destroyed); 3′ cloning site Unknown (unknown if destroyed)
Terms and licenses: Academic/Nonprofit Terms; Industry Terms: Not Available to Industry
How to cite: pMV-S2_DM was a gift from Haoyi Wang (Addgene plasmid # 217090 ; http://n2t.net/addgene:217090 ; RRID:Addgene_217090)
